>Addgene plasmid #181873 | pAAV-EGFP.T2A.NCLX | addgene full sequence | sequence record 355952 | Addgene NGS Result
TAGCTGCGCGCTCGCTCGCTCACTGAGGCCGCCCGGGCAAAGCCCGGGCGTCGGGCGACCTTTGGTCGCC
CGGCCTCAGTGAGCGAGCGAGCGCGCAGAGAGGGAGTGGCCAACTCCATCACTAGGGGTTCCTTGTAGTT
AATGATTAACCCGCCATGCTACTTATCTACGTAGCCATGCTCTAGGTACCATTGACGTCAATAATGACGT
ATGTTCCCATAGTAACGCCAATAGGGACTTTCCATTGACGTCAATGGGTGGAGTATTTACGGTAAACTGC
CCACTTGGCAGTACATCAAGTGTATCATATGCCAAGTACGCCCCCTATTGACGTCAATGACGGTAAATGG
CCCGCCTGGCATTATGCCCAGTACATGACCTTATGGGACTTTCCTACTTGGCAGTACATCTACGTATTAG
TCATCGCTATTACCATGGTCGAGGTGAGCCCCACGTTCTGCTTCACTCTCCCCATCTCCCCCCCCTCCCC
ACCCCCAATTTTGTATTTATTTATTTTTTAATTATTTTGTGCAGCGATGGGGGCGGGGGGGGGGGGGGGG
CGCGCGCCRGGSGGGGSGGGGSGGGGSGRGGGGSGGGGSGGGGSGRGGSGGAGAGGTGCGGCGGCAGCCA
ATCAGAGCGGCGCGCTCCGAAAGTTTCCTTTTATGGCGAGGCGGCGGCGGCGGCGGCCCTATAAAAAGCG
AAGCGCGCGGCGGGCGGGAGTCGCTGCGCGCTGCCTTCGCCCCGTGCCCCGCTCCGCCGCCGCCTCGCGC
CGCCCGCCCCGGCTCTGACTGACCGCGTTACTCCCACAGGTGAGCGGGCGGGACGGCCCTTCTCCTCCGG
GCTGTAATTAGCGCTTGGTTTAATGACGGCTTGTTTCTTTTCTGTGGCTGCGTGAAAGCCTTGAGGGGCT
CCGGGAGGGCCCTTTGTGCGGGGGGAGCGGCTCGGGGCTGTCCGCGGGGGGACGGCTGCCTTCGGGGGGG
ACGGGGCAGGGCGGGGTTCGGCTTCTGGCGTGTGACCGGCGGCTCTAGAGCCTCTGCTAACCATGTTCAT
GCCTTCTTCTTTTTCCTACAGCTCCTGGGCAACGTGCTGGTTATTGTGCTGTCTCATCATTTTGGCAAAG
AATTGGATCTAAGCTAGCGAATTCGTCACCATGGTGAGCAAGGGCGAGGAGCTGTTCACCGGGGTGGTGC
CCATCCTGGTCGAGCTGGACGGCGACGTAAACGGCCACAAGTTCAGCGTGTCCGGCGAGGGCGAGGGCGA
TGCCACCTACGGCAAGCTGACCCTGAAGTTCATCTGCACCACCGGCAAGCTGCCCGTGCCCTGGCCCACC
CTCGTGACCACCCTGACCTACGGCGTGCAGTGCTTCAGCCGCTACCCCGACCACATGAAGCAGCACGACT
TCTTCAAGTCCGCCATGCCCGAAGGCTACGTCCAGGAGCGCACCATCTTCTTCAAGGACGACGGCAACTA
CAAGACCCGCGCCGAGGTGAAGTTCGAGGGCGACACCCTGGTGAACCGCATCGAGCTGAAGGGCATCGAC
TTCAAGGAGGACGGCAACATCCTGGGGCACAAGCTGGAGTACAACTACAACAGCCACAACGTCTATATCA
TGGCCGACAAGCAGAAGAACGGCATCAAGGTGAACTTCAAGATCCGCCACAACATCGAGGACGGCAGCGT
GCAGCTCGCCGACCACTACCAGCAGAACACCCCCATCGGCGACGGCCCCGTGCTGCTGCCCGACAACCAC
TACCTGAGCACCCAGTCCGCCCTGAGCAAAGACCCCAACGAGAAGCGCGATCACATGGTCCTGCTGGAGT
TCGTGACCGCCGCCGGGATCACTCTCGGCATGGACGAGCTGTACAAGGCTAGCTACCCATACGATGTCCC
AGATTACGCTGGATCCGAGGGCAGAGGAAGTCTTCTAACATGCGGTGACGTGGAGGAGAATCCCGGCCCT
ACCGGGACCATGGCAAGCAGATGGCTGGCTCTGCTCTGGGCTCCTGTCTTCCTCTGTGTGGCTCTGATAC
TGGAGACGGCGTCTGGGACCGGAGACCCATCCACAAAAGCCCATGGACACATCCAGTTTTCAGCTGGAAG
TGTCAACCAGACTGCCATGGCGGATTGCCGAGCCGTGTGTGGCCTGAACACATCTGATCGCTGTGACTTT
GTCAGGAGGAATCCGGACTGCCGCAGCGAGGCGGGCTACCTGGACTACCTTGAGGGCATCTTCTGCTACT
TCCCCCCCAACCTCCTCCCTCTGGCCATCACCCTCTACGTTTTCTGGCTGCTTTACCTCTTTCTGATCCT
GGGAGTCACCGCGGCCAAGTTCTTCTGCCCTAACCTGTCAGCCATCTCCACTAACCTCAAACTCTCCCAC
AACGTGGCAGGTGTCACCTTCCTGGCCTTTGGAAATGGCGCTCCAGACATCTTCAGTGCTTTAGTGGCTT
TCTCAGACCCACGTACTGCCGGCCTGGCCATCGGGGCTCTGTTTGGTGCAGGGGTGCTGGTCACCACTGT
GGTGGCTGGAGGCATCACCATCCTGCATCCCTTCATGGCTGCCTCCAGGCCCTTCCTCAGGGACATCGCT
TTCTACATGGTGGCTGTGTTCCTAACCTTCACTGCACTCTATCTCGGCAGGATCACGCTGACGTGGGCGC
TGGGTTACCTGGGCCTCTACGTGTTCTACGTGGTCACGGTCATCATCTGCACTTGGGTCTACCAACGGCA
GCGAAGCAGGTCTCTGGTCCACTCCATATCGGAGACACCAGAGTTGCTGTCTGAGTCAGAGGAGGACCAG
ATGTCTTCCAACACCAACAGCTATGACTATGGAGATGAATACCGGCCTCTGTTGCTGGGTCGGGAGACCA
CTGTCCAGATCCTGATCCAAGCCCTGAATCCCTTGGACTACAGGAAGTGGAGAACTCAGTCGATATCCTG
GAGGGTCCTGAAGGTAGTCAAGTTGCCTGTGGAGTTCTTGTTGCTGCTCACAGTACCGGTTGTGGACCCC
GACAAGGACGATCGGAATTGGAAACGGCCACTCAACTGTCTGCAGCTGGTCATCAGCCCCCTGGTCCTGG
TCCTGACCCTGCAGTCGGGGGTCTATGGCATCTATGAGATCGGCGGTCTCCTTCCTGTCTGGGCTGTGGT
GGTGATCGTGGGCACAGCGCTGGCTTCAGTGACCTTCTTTGCCACGTCTAACAGAGAACCCCCTAGACTG
CACTGGCTCTTTGCTTTCCTGGGTTTCCTGACCAGTGCCCTGTGGATCAATGCAGCCGCCACAGAGGTGG
TGAACATATTACGGTCCCTGGGTGTGATCTTCCGCCTGAGCAACACCGTCCTAGGGCTGACCCTCCTGGC
CTGGGGAAACAGCATTGGAGATGCCTTCTCAGATTTCACGCTGGCCCGCCAAGGATACCCTCGGATGGCC
TTCTCCGCCTGTTTCGGGGGCATCATCTTCAACATCCTGGTTGGTGTGGGGCTGGGCTGCTTGCTGCAGA
TCATCAGGAACCACGTTGTGGAGGTGAAGCTGGAGCCAGACGGATTACTGGTGTGGGTGCTGGCCAGTGC
CCTGGGCCTCAGCTTGATCTTCTCCCTGGTCTCCGTGCCGCTTCAGTGTTTCCAGCTCAGCAAGGCTTAC
GGCCTCTGCCTCCTCCTCTTCTACATCTGTTTCCTTGTTGTGGTCCTGCTCACAGAGTTTGGGGTGATTC
ACCTGAAGAAGGCGGCTCTCGAGCAGAAACTCATCTCAGAAGAGGATCTGGCAGCATAAAAGCTTATCGA
TAATCAACCTCTGGATTACAAAATTTGTGAAAGATTGACTGGTATTCTTAACTATGTTGCTCCTTTTACG
CTATGTGGATACGCTGCTTTAATGCCTTTGTATCATGCTATTGCTTCCCGTATGGCTTTCATTTTCTCCT
CCTTGTATAAATCCTGGTTGCTGTCTCTTTATGAGGAGTTGTGGCCCGTTGTCAGGCAACGTGGCGTGGT
GTGCACTGTGTTTGCTGACGCAACCCCCACTGGTTGGGGCATTGCCACCACCTGTCAGCTCCTTTCCGGG
ACTTTCGCTTTCCCCCTCCCTATTGCCACGGCGGAACTCATCGCCGCCTGCCTTGCCCGCTGCTGGACAG
GGGCTCGGCTGTTGGGCACTGACAATTCCGTGGTGTTGTCGGGGAAATCATCGTCCTTTCCTTGGCTGCT
CGCCTGTGTTGCCACCTGGATTCTGCGCGGGACGTCCTTCTGCTACGTCCCTTCGGCCCTCAATCCAGCG
GACCTTCCTTCCCGCGGCCTGCTGCCGGCTCTGCGGCCTCTTCCGCGTCTTCGCCTTCGCCCTCAGACGA
GTCGGATCTCCCTTTGGGCCGCCTCCCCGCATCGATACCGTCGACTCGCTGATCAGCCTCGACTGTGCCT
TCTAGTTGCCAGCCATCTGTTGTTTGCCCCTCCCCCGTGCCTTCCTTGACCCTGGAAGGTGCCACTCCCA
CTGTCCTTTCCTAATAAAATGAGGAAATTGCATCGCATTGTCTGAGTAGGTGTCATTCTATTCTGGGGGG
TGGGGTGGGGCAGGACAGCAAGGGGGAGGATTGGGAAGACAATAGCAGGCATGCTGGGGATGCGGTGGGC
TCTATGGCTTCTGAGGCGGAAAGAACCAGCTGGGGCTCGACTAGAGCATGGCTACGTAGATAAGTAGCAT
GGCGGGTTAATCATTAACTACAAGGAACCCCTAGTGATGGAGTTGGCCACTCCCTCTCTGCGCGCTCGCT
CGCTCACTGAGGCCGGGCGACCAAAGGTCGCCCGACGCCCGGGCGGCCTCAGTGAGCGAGCGAGCGCGCA
GAGCTTTTTGCAAAAGCCTAGGCCTCCAAAAAAGCCTCCTCACTACTTCTGGAATAGCTCAGAGGCCGAG
GCGGCCTCGGCCTCTGCATAAATAAAAAAAATTAGTCAGCCATGGGGCGGAGAATGGGCGGAACTGGGCG
GAGTTAGGGGCGGGATGGGCGGAGTTAGGGGCGGGACTATGGTTGCTGACTAATTGAGATGCATGCTTTG
CATACTTCTGCCTGCTGGGGRGSSWGKKRRSKKYSSRMMYMTGGTTGCTGACTAATTGAGATGCATGCTT
TGCATACTTCTGCCTGCTGGGGAGCCTGGGGACTTTCCACACCCTAACTGACACACATTCCACAGCTGCA
TTAATGAATCGGCCAACGCGCGGGGAGAGGCGGTTTGCGTATTGGGCGCTCTTCCGCTTCCTCGCTCACT
GACTCGCTGCGCTCGGTCGTTCGGCTGCGGCGAGCGGTATCAGCTCACTCAAAGGCGGTAATACGGTTAT
CCACAGAATCAGGGGATAACGCAGGAAAGAACATGTGAGCAAAAGGCCAGCAAAAGGCCAGGAACCGTAA
AAAGGCCGCGTTGCTGGCGTTTTTCCATAGGCTCCGCCCCCCTGACGAGCATCACAAAAATCGACGCTCA
AGTCAGAGGTGGCGAAACCCGACAGGACTATAAAGATACCAGGCGTTTCCCCCTGGAAGCTCCCTCGTGC
GCTCTCCTGTTCCGACCCTGCCGCTTACCGGATACCTGTCCGCCTTTCTCCCTTCGGGAAGCGTGGCGCT
TTCTCATAGCTCACGCTGTAGGTATCTCAGTTCGGTGTAGGTCGTTCGCTCCAAGCTGGGCTGTGTGCAC
GAACCCCCCGTTCAGCCCGACCGCTGCGCCTTATCCGGTAACTATCGTCTTGAGTCCAACCCGGTAAGAC
ACGACTTATCGCCACTGGCAGCAGCCACTGGTAACAGGATTAGCAGAGCGAGGTATGTAGGCGGTGCTAC
AGAGTTCTTGAAGTGGTGGCCTAACTACGGCTACACTAGAAGAACAGTATTTGGTATCTGCGCTCTGCTG
AAGCCAGTTACCTTCGGAAAAAGAGTTGGTAGCTCTTGATCCGGCAAACAAACCACCGCTGGTAGCGGTG
GTTTTTTTGTTTGCAAGCAGCAGATTACGCGCAGAAAAAAAGGATCTCAAGAAGATCCTTTGATCTTTTC
TACGGGGTCTGACGCTCAGTGGAACGAAAACTCACGTTAAGGGATTTTGGTCATGAGATTATCAAAAAGG
ATCTTCACCTAGATCCTTTTAAATTAAAAATGAAGTTTTAAATCAATCTAAAGTATATATGAGTAAACTT
GGTCTGACAGTTACCAATGCTTAATCAGTGAGGCACCTATCTCAGCGATCTGTCTATTTCGTTCATCCAT
AGTTGCCTGACTCCCCGTCGTGTAGATAACTACGATACGGGAGGGCTTACCATCTGGCCCCAGTGCTGCA
ATGATACCGCGAGACCCACGCTCACCGGCTCCAGATTTATCAGCAATAAACCAGCCAGCCGGAAGGGCCG
AGCGCAGAAGTGGTCCTGCAACTTTATCCGCCTCCATCCAGTCTATTAATTGTTGCCGGGAAGCTAGAGT
AAGTAGTTCGCCAGTTAATAGTTTGCGCAACGTTGTTGCCATTGCTACAGGCATCGTGGTGTCACGCTCG
TCGTTTGGTATGGCTTCATTCAGCTCCGGTTCCCAACGATCAAGGCGAGTTACATGATCCCCCATGTTGT
GCAAAAAAGCGGTTAGCTCCTTCGGTCCTCCGATCGTTGTCAGAAGTAAGTTGGCCGCAGTGTTATCACT
CATGGTTATGGCAGCACTGCATAATTCTCTTACTGTCATGCCATCCGTAAGATGCTTTTCTGTGACTGGT
GAGTACTCAACCAAGTCATTCTGAGAATAGTGTATGCGGCGACCGAGTTGCTCTTGCCCGGCGTCAATAC
GGGATAATACCGCGCCACATAGCAGAACTTTAAAAGTGCTCATCATTGGAAAACGTTCTTCGGGGCGAAA
ACTCTCAAGGATCTTACCGCTGTTGAGATCCAGTTCGATGTAACCCACTCGTGCACCCAACTGATCTTCA
GCATCTTTTACTTTCACCAGCGTTTCTGGGTGAGCAAAAACAGGAAGGCAAAATGCCGCAAAAAAGGGAA
TAAGGGCGACACGGAAATGTTGAATACTCATACTCTTCCTTTTTCAATATTATTGAAGCATTTATCAGGG
TTATTGTCTCATGAGCGGATACATATTTGAATGTATTTAGAAAAATAAACAAATAGGGGTTCCGCGCACA
TTTCCCCGAAAAGTGCCACCTGACGTCTAAGAAACCATTATTATCATGACATTAACCTATAAAAATAGGC
GTATCACGAGGCCCTTTCGTCTCGCGCGTTTCGGTGATGACGGTGAAAACCTCTGACACATGCAGCTCCC
GGAGACGGTCACAGCTTGTCTGTAAGCGGATGCCGGGAGCAGACAAGCCCGTCAGGGCGCGTCAGCGGGT
GTTGGCGGGTGTCGGGGCTGGCTTAACTATGCGGCATCAGAGCAGATTGTACTGAGAGTGCACCATTCGA
CGCTCTCCCTTATGCGACTCCTGCATTAGGAAGCAGCCCAGTAGTAGGTTGAGGCCGTTGAGCACCGCCG
CCGCAAGGAATGGTGCATGCAAGGAGATGGCGCCCAACAGTCCCCCGGCCACGGGGCCTGCCACCATACC
CACGCCGAAACAAGCGCTCATGAGCCCGAAGTGGCGAGCCCGATCTTCCCCATCGGTGATGTCGGCGATA
TAGGCGCCAGCAACCGCACCTGTGGCGCCGGTGATGCCGGCCACGATGCGTCCGGCGTAGAGGATCTGGC
GATGACCCTGCTGATTGGTTCGCTGACCATTTCCGGGTGCGGGACGGCGTTACCAGAAACTCAGAAGGTT
CGTCCAACCAAACCGACTCTGACGGCAGTTTACGAGAGAGATGATAGGGTCTGCTTCAGTAAGCCAGATG
CTACACAATTAGGCTTGTACATATTGTCGTTAGAACGCGGCTACAATTAATACATAACCTTATGTATCAT
ACACATACGATTTAGGTGACACTATAGAATACACGGAATTAATTC
Features (pLannotate 1.2.2; 23 found; start..end, strand, type, name):
      2..133     -  repeat_region  AAV2 ITR (fragment): inverted terminal repeat of adeno-associated virus serotype 2 inverted
    189..437     +  enhancer       CMV enhancer (fragment): human cytomegalovirus immediate early enhancer
    439..716     +  promoter       chicken β-actin promoter: No description available
    717..852     +  intron         hybrid intron (fragment): hybrid between chicken β-actin (CBA) and minute virus of mice (MMV) introns (Gray et al., 2011)
    941..1071    +  intron         chimeric intron (fragment): chimera between introns from chicken β-actin and rabbit β-globin
   1151..1867    +  CDS            EGFP: EGFP is a basic (constitutively fluorescent) green fluorescent protein published in 1996, derived from Aequorea victoria. It is reported to be a rapidly-maturing weak dimer with moderate acid sensitivity.
   1874..1900    +  CDS            3xHA (fragment): three tandem HA epitope tags
   1970..3724    +  CDS            Slc8b1: NCLX_MOUSE - Also known as Nckx6 From Mus musculus (Mouse).
   3782..4370    +  misc_feature   WPRE: woodchuck hepatitis virus posttranscriptional regulatory element
   4403..4627    +  polyA_signal   bGH poly(A) signal: bovine growth hormone polyadenylation signal
   4631..4652    +  promoter       SV40 promoter (fragment): SV40 enhancer and early promoter
   4713..4804    +  repeat_region  AAV2 ITR (fragment): inverted terminal repeat of adeno-associated virus serotype 2 inverted
   4804..4833    -  repeat_region  AAV2 ITR (fragment): inverted terminal repeat of adeno-associated virus serotype 2 inverted
   4845..5055    -  promoter       SV40 promoter: SV40 early promoter
   5082..5153    -  promoter       SV40 promoter (fragment): SV40 enhancer and early promoter
   5173..5229    -  CDS            lacI (fragment): lac repressor; lacI; The lac repressor binds to the lac operator to inhibit transcription in E. coli. This inhibition can be relieved by adding lactose or isopropyl-β-D-thiogalactopyranoside (IPTG).
   5412..6000    -  rep_origin     ori: high-copy-number ColE1/pMB1/pBR322/pUC origin of replication
   6171..7031    -  CDS            AmpR: β-lactamase; bla; confers resistance to ampicillin, carbenicillin, and related antibiotics
   7032..7136    -  promoter       AmpR promoter: bla
   7231..7266    +  CDS            rop (fragment): Rop protein, which maintains plasmids at low copy number; rop
   7368..7416    +  misc_feature   bom (fragment): basis of mobility region from pBR322
   7417..7696    -  CDS            TcR (fragment): tetracycline efflux protein; tet; confers resistance to tetracycline
   7920..7938    +  promoter       SP6 promoter: promoter for bacteriophage SP6 RNA polymerase
