[The description below was written by a language model from this plasmid's Addgene catalogue record and pLannotate feature annotations shown in this document.]
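Description:
pAAV-EGFP.T2A.NCLX is an adeno-associated virus transfer plasmid built on the pAAV-CAG backbone, suitable both for direct mammalian expression and for packaging into recombinant AAV particles. The 7,955-nt sequence record shows AAV2 inverted terminal repeat fragments flanking the expression cassette; these repeats are the cis elements needed for replication and encapsidation of the vector genome when helper functions are supplied in trans. Outside the ITRs the plasmid carries a high-copy ColE1/pUC-type origin and a β-lactamase gene with its own promoter for ampicillin selection in E. coli. It also holds backbone remnants with no evident role here, including SV40 promoter sequences, an SP6 promoter, and fragments of lacI, rop, bom and the tetracycline resistance gene. The recorded growth strain is NEB Stable.

The payload is a single bicistronic transcript driven by the synthetic hybrid CAG promoter, annotated as a CMV enhancer fragment, the chicken β-actin promoter and chimeric intron sequences. EGFP (717 bp) comes first and carries a C-terminal HA tag, followed by a T2A self-cleaving peptide and then the 1,755-bp mouse Slc8b1 coding sequence for NCLX, the sodium/calcium/lithium exchanger. The catalogue lists a C-terminal myc tag on NCLX, although neither this tag nor the T2A is called out in the feature table. Ribosomal skipping at T2A yields separate EGFP and NCLX proteins, so green fluorescence marks cells that express the exchanger. A WPRE enhances transcript stability and expression, and a bovine growth hormone polyadenylation signal terminates the message. The catalogue's Entrez link points to Slc8a1 (Ncx1), but the insert name and the sequence annotation both indicate Slc8b1. The associated publication concerns mitochondrial NCLX expression in neuroglial networks and excitotoxicity, consistent with using the construct to overexpress or restore NCLX in such cells.
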