Addgene plasmid #181873: pAAV-EGFP.T2A.NCLX
Purpose: Expresses EGFP and murine NCLX (separated by a T2A cleavage site) under control of the synthetic CAG promoter
Depositing lab: Hilmar Bading. Depositing organization: Universitaet Heidelberg. Publication: Disrupted expression of mitochondrial NCLX sensitizes neuroglial networks to excitotoxic stimuli and renders synaptic activity toxic. Hagenston AM, Yan J, Bas-Orth C, Tan Y, Sekler I, Bading H. J Biol Chem. 2021 Dec 20:101508. doi: 10.1016/j.jbc.2021.101508. PubMed 34942149.
Backbone
  Vector backbone: pAAV-CAG
  Vector type: Mammalian Expression, Adenoviral, AAV
Growth in bacteria
  Bacterial resistance: Ampicillin, 100 μg/mL
  Growth temperature: 37°C
  Growth strain: NEB Stable
  Copy number: Unknown
Gene/Insert 1
  Gene/Insert name: solute carrier family 8 member B1 (alt names: NCLX; sodium/calcium/lithium exchanger)
  Species: M. musculus (mouse)
  Insert size (bp): 1755
  GenBank ID: NM_133221
  Entrez Gene: Slc8a1 (a.k.a. D930008O12Rik, Ncx1)
  Promoter: synthetic hybrid CAG promoter (follows a T2A signal after EGFP)
  Tag / fusion protein: myc (C terminal on insert)
  Cloning method: Restriction Enzyme; 5′ cloning site AgeI (destroyed during cloning); 3′ cloning site XhoI (not destroyed)
  Sequencing primers: 5′ GATCACATGGTCCTGCTG; 3′ ACGGGAAGCAATAGCATGATAC
Gene/Insert 2
  Gene/Insert name: EGFP (alt name: enhanced GFP)
  Insert size (bp): 717
  Promoter: synthetic hybrid CAG promoter
  Tag / fusion protein: HA (C terminal on insert)
  Cloning method: Restriction Enzyme; 5′ cloning site EcoRI (not destroyed); 3′ cloning site BamHI (unknown if destroyed)
  Sequencing primers: 5′ TTCGGCTTCTGGCGTGTGA
Resource information
  A portion of this plasmid was derived from a plasmid made by: Israel Sekler, Department of Physiology and Cell Biology, Faculty of Health Sciences, Ben-Gurion University of the Negev, Beer-Sheva 84105, Israel
Terms and licenses: Academic/Nonprofit Terms; Industry Terms: Not Available to Industry
How to cite: pAAV-EGFP.T2A.NCLX was a gift from Hilmar Bading (Addgene plasmid # 181873 ; http://n2t.net/addgene:181873 ; RRID:Addgene_181873)
